>Addgene plasmid #203251 | B*08:01:01 | addgene full sequence | sequence record 399924 | Addgene NGS Result
GACGGATCGGGAGATCTCCCGATCCCCTATGGTGCACTCTCAGTACAATCTGCTCTGATGCCGCATAGTT
AAGCCAGTATCTGCTCCCTGCTTGTGTGTTGGAGGTCGCTGAGTAGTGCGCGAGCAAAATTTAAGCTACA
ACAAGGCAAGGCTTGACCGACAATTGCATGAAGAATCTGCTTAGGGTTAGGCGTTTTGCGCTGCTTCGCG
ATGTACGGGCCAGATATACGCGTTGACATTGATTATTGACTAGTTATTAATAGTAATCAATTACGGGGTC
ATTAGTTCATAGCCCATATATGGAGTTCCGCGTTACATAACTTACGGTAAATGGCCCGCCTGGCTGACCG
CCCAACGACCCCCGCCCATTGACGTCAATAATGACGTATGTTCCCATAGTAACGCCAATAGGGACTTTCC
ATTGACGTCAATGGGTGGAGTATTTACGGTAAACTGCCCACTTGGCAGTACATCAAGTGTATCATATGCC
AAGTACGCCCCCTATTGACGTCAATGACGGTAAATGGCCCGCCTGGCATTATGCCCAGTACATGACCTTA
TGGGACTTTCCTACTTGGCAGTACATCTACGTATTAGTCATCGCTATTACCATGGTGATGCGGTTTTGGC
AGTACATCAATGGGCGTGGATAGCGGTTTGACTCACGGGGATTTCCAAGTCTCCACCCCATTGACGTCAA
TGGGAGTTTGTTTTGGCACCAAAATCAACGGGACTTTCCAAAATGTCGTAACAACTCCGCCCCATTGACG
CAAATGGGCGGTAGGCGTGTACGGTGGGAGGTCTATATAAGCAGAGCTCTCTGGCTAACTAGAGAACCCA
CTGCTTACTGGCTTATCGAAATTAATACGACTCACTATAGGGAGACCCAAGCTGGCTAGCGTTTAAACTT
AAGCTTGCCACCATGCTGGTCATGGCGCCCCGAACCGTCCTCCTGCTGCTCTCGGCGGCCCTGGCCCTGA
CCGAGACCTGGGCCGGCTCCCACTCCATGAGGTATTTCGACACCGCCATGTCCCGGCCCGGCCGCGGGGA
GCCCCGCTTCATCTCAGTGGGCTACGTGGACGACACGCAGTTCGTGAGGTTCGACAGCGACGCCGCGAGT
CCGAGAGAGGAGCCGCGGGCGCCGTGGATAGAGCAGGAGGGGCCGGAGTATTGGGACCGGAACACACAGA
TCTTCAAGACCAACACACAGACTGACCGAGAGAGCCTGCGGAACCTGCGCGGCTACTACAACCAGAGCGA
GGCCGGGTCTCACACCCTCCAGAGCATGTACGGCTGCGACGTGGGGCCGGACGGGCGCCTCCTCCGCGGG
CATAACCAGTACGCCTACGACGGCAAGGATTACATCGCCCTGAACGAGGACCTGCGCTCCTGGACCGCGG
CGGACACCGCGGCTCAGATCACCCAGCGCAAGTGGGAGGCGGCCCGTGTGGCGGAGCAGGACAGAGCCTA
CCTGGAGGGCACGTGCGTGGAGTGGCTCCGCAGATACCTGGAGAACGGGAAGGACACGCTGGAGCGCGCG
GACCCCCCAAAGACACACGTGACCCACCACCCCATCTCTGACCATGAGGCCACCCTGAGGTGCTGGGCCC
TGGGCTTCTACCCTGCGGAGATCACACTGACCTGGCAGCGGGATGGCGAGGACCAAACTCAGGACACTGA
GCTTGTGGAGACCAGACCAGCAGGAGATAGAACCTTCCAGAAGTGGGCAGCTGTGGTGGTGCCTTCTGGA
GAAGAGCAGAGATACACATGCCATGTACAGCATGAGGGGCTGCCGAAGCCCCTCACCCTGAGATGGGAGC
CGTCTTCCCAGTCCACCGTCCCCATCGTGGGCATTGTTGCTGGCCTGGCTGTCCTAGCAGTTGTGGTCAT
CGGAGCTGTGGTCGCTGCTGTGATGTGTAGGAGGAAGAGCTCAGGTGGAAAAGGAGGGAGCTACTCTCAG
GCTGCGTGCAGCGACAGTGCCCAGGGCTCTGATGTGTCTCTCACAGCTTGATCTAGAGGGCCCGTTTAAA
CCCGCTGATCAGCCTCGACTGTGCCTTCTAGTTGCCAGCCATCTGTTGTTTGCCCCTCCCCCGTGCCTTC
CTTGACCCTGGAAGGTGCCACTCCCACTGTCCTTTCCTAATAAAATGAGGAAATTGCATCGCATTGTCTG
AGTAGGTGTCATTCTATTCTGGGGGGTGGGGTGGGGCAGGACAGCAAGGGGGAGGATTGGGAAGACAATA
GCAGGCATGCTGGGGATGCGGTGGGCTCTATGGCTTCTGAGGCGGAAAGAACCAGCTGGGGCTCTAGGGG
GTATCCCC
[124 nt withheld, positions 2319-2442]
C
[91 nt withheld, positions 2444-2534]
A
[49 nt withheld, positions 2536-2584]
CCTTTGACGTTGGAGTCCACGTTCTTT
[37 nt withheld, positions 2612-2648]
ACCCTATCTCGGTCTATTCTTTTGATTTATAAGGGATTTTGCCGATTTCGGCCTATTGGTTAAAAAATGA
GCTGATTTAACAAAAATTTAACGCGAATTAATTCTGTGGAATGTGTGTCAGTTAGGGTGTGGAAAGTCCC
CAGGCTCCCCAGCAGGCAGAAGTATGCAAAGCATGCATCTCAATTAGTCAGCAACCAGGTGTGGAAAGTC
CCCAGGCTCCCCAGCAGGCAGAAGTATGCAAAGCATGCATCTCAATTAGTCAGCAACCATAGTCCCGCCC
CTAACTCCGCCCATCCCGCCCCTAACTCCGCCCAGTTCCGCCCATTCTCCGCCCCATGGCTGACTAATTT
TTTTTATTTATGCAGAGGCCGAGGCCGCCTCTGCCTCTGAGCTATTCCAGAAGTAGTGAGGAGGCTTTTT
TGGAGGCCTAGGCTTTTGCAAAAAGCTCCCGGGAGCTTGTATATCCATTTTCGGATCTGATCAAGAGACA
GGATGAGGATCGTTTCGCATGATTGAACAAGATGGATTGCACGCAGGTTCTCCGGCCGCTTGGGTGGAGA
GGCTATTCGGCTATGACTGGGCACAACAGACAATCGGCTGCTCTGATGCCGCCGTGTTCCGGCTGTCAGC
GCAGGGGCGCCCGGTTCTTTTTGTCAAGACCGACCTGTCCGGTGCCCTGAATGAACTGCAGGACGAGGCA
GCGCGGCTATCGTGGCTGGCCACGACGGGCGTTCCTTGCGCAGCTGTGCTCGACGTTGTCACTGAAGCGG
GAAGGGACTGGCTGCTATTGGGCGAAGTGCCGGGGCAGGATCTCCTGTCATCTCACCTTGCTCCTGCCGA
GAAAGTATCCATCATGGCTGATGCAATGCGGCGGCTGCATACGCTTGATCCGGCTACCTGCCCATTCGAC
CACCAAGCGAAACATCGCATCGAGCGAGCACGTACTCGGATGGAAGCCGGTCTTGTCGATCAGGATGATC
TGGACGAAGAGCATCAGGGGCTCGCGCCAGCCGAACTGTTCGCCAGGCTCAAGGCGCGCATGCCCGACGG
CGAGGATCTCGTCGTGACCCATGGCGATGCCTGCTTGCCGAATATCATGGTGGAAAATGGCCGCTTTTCT
GGATTCATCGACTGTGGCCGGCTGGGTGTGGCGGACCGCTATCAGGACATAGCGTTGGCTACCCGTGATA
TTGCTGAAGAGCTTGGCGGCGAATGGGCTGACCGCTTCCTCGTGCTTTACGGTATCGCCGCTCCCGATTC
GCAGCGCATCGCCTTCTATCGCCTTCTTGACGAGTTCTTCTGAGCGGGACTCTGGGGTTCGAAATGACCG
ACCAAGCGACGCCCAACCTGCCATCACGAGATTTCGATTCCACCGCCGCCTTCTATGAAAGGTTGGGCTT
CGGAATCGTTTTCCGGGACGCCGGCTGGATGATCCTCCAGCGCGGGGATCTCATGCTGGAGTTCTTCGCC
CACCCCAACTTGTTTATTGCAGCTTATAATGGTTACAAATAAAGCAATAGCATCACAAATTTCACAAATA
AAGCATTTTTTTCACTGCATTCTAGTTGTGGTTTGTCCAAACTCATCAATGTATCTTATCATGTCTGTAT
ACCGTCGACCTCTAGCTAGAGCTTGGCGTAATCATGGTCATAGCTGTTTCCTGTGTGAAATTGTTATCCG
CTCACAATTCCACACAACATACGAGCCGGAAGCATAAAGTGTAAAGCCTGGGGTGCCTAATGAGTGAGCT
AACTCACATTAATTGCGTTGCGCTCACTGCCCGCTTTCCAGTCGGGAAACCTGTCGTGCCAGCTGCATTA
ATGAATCGGCCAACGCGCGGGGAGAGGCGGTTTGCGTATTGGGCGCTCTTCCGCTTCCTCGCTCACTGAC
TCGCTGCGCTCGGTCGTTCGGCTGCGGCGAGCGGTATCAGCTCACTCAAAGGCGGTAATACGGTTATCCA
CAGAATCAGGGGATAACGCAGGAAAGAACATGTGAGCAAAAGGCCAGCAAAAGGCCAGGAACCGTAAAAA
GGCCGCGTTGCTGGCGTTTTTCCATAGGCTCCGCCCCCCTGACGAGCATCACAAAAATCGACGCTCAAGT
CAGAGGTGGCGAAACCCGACAGGACTATAAAGATACCAGGCGTTTCCCCCTGGAAGCTCCCTCGTGCGCT
CTCCTGTTCCGACCCTGCCGCTTACCGGATACCTGTCCGCCTTTCTCCCTTCGGGAAGCGTGGCGCTTTC
TCATAGCTCACGCTGTAGGTATCTCAGTTCGGTGTAGGTCGTTCGCTCCAAGCTGGGCTGTGTGCACGAA
CCCCCCGTTCAGCCCGACCGCTGCGCCTTATCCGGTAACTATCGTCTTGAGTCCAACCCGGTAAGACACG
ACTTATCGCCACTGGCAGCAGCCACTGGTAACAGGATTAGCAGAGCGAGGTATGTAGGCGGTGCTACAGA
GTTCTTGAAGTGGTGGCCTAACTACGGCTACACTAGAAGAACAGTATTTGGTATCTGCGCTCTGCTGAAG
CCAGTTACCTTCGGAAAAAGAGTTGGTAGCTCTTGATCCGGCAAACAAACCACCGCTGGTAGCGGTGGTT
TTTTTGTTTGCAAGCAGCAGATTACGCGCAGAAAAAAAGGATCTCAAGAAGATCCTTTGATCTTTTCTAC
GGGGTCTGACGCTCAGTGGAACGAAAACTCACGTTAAGGGATTTTGGTCATGAGATTATCAAAAAGGATC
TTCACCTAGATCCTTTTAAATTAAAAATGAAGTTTTAAATCAATCTAAAGTATATATGAGTAAACTTGGT
CTGACAGTTACCAATGCTTAATCAGTGAGGCACCTATCTCAGCGATCTGTCTATTTCGTTCATCCATAGT
TGCCTGACTCCCCGTCGTGTAGATAACTACGATACGGGAGGGCTTACCATCTGGCCCCAGTGCTGCAATG
ATACCGCGAGACCCACGCTCACCGGCTCCAGATTTATCAGCAATAAACCAGCCAGCCGGAAGGGCCGAGC
GCAGAAGTGGTCCTGCAACTTTATCCGCCTCCATCCAGTCTATTAATTGTTGCCGGGAAGCTAGAGTAAG
TAGTTCGCCAGTTAATAGTTTGCGCAACGTTGTTGCCATTGCTACAGGCATCGTGGTGTCACGCTCGTCG
TTTGGTATGGCTTCATTCAGCTCCGGTTCCCAACGATCAAGGCGAGTTACATGATCCCCCATGTTGTGCA
AAAAAGCGGTTAGCTCCTTCGGTCCTCCGATCGTTGTCAGAAGTAAGTTGGCCGCAGTGTTATCACTCAT
GGTTATGGCAGCACTGCATAATTCTCTTACTGTCATGCCATCCGTAAGATGCTTTTCTGTGACTGGTGAG
TACTCAACCAAGTCATTCTGAGAATAGTGTATGCGGCGACCGAGTTGCTCTTGCCCGGCGTCAATACGGG
ATAATACCGCGCCACATAGCAGAACTTTAAAAGTGCTCATCATTGGAAAACGTTCTTCGGGGCGAAAACT
CTCAAGGATCTTACCGCTGTTGAGATCCAGTTCGATGTAACCCACTCGTGCACCCAACTGATCTTCAGCA
TCTTTTACTTTCACCAGCGTTTCTGGGTGAGCAAAAACAGGAAGGCAAAATGCCGCAAAAAAGGGAATAA
GGGCGACACGGAAATGTTGAATACTCATACTCTTCCTTTTTCAATATTATTGAAGCATTTATCAGGGTTA
TTGTCTCATGAGCGGATACATATTTGAATGTATTTAGAAAAATAAACAAATAGGGGTTCCGCGCACATTT
CCCCGAAAAGTGCCACCTGACGTC
Features (pLannotate 1.2.2; 20 found; start..end, strand, type, name):
     28..80      -  misc_feature   bom (fragment): basis of mobility region from pBR322
    235..614     +  enhancer       CMV enhancer: human cytomegalovirus immediate early enhancer
    615..818     +  promoter       CMV promoter: human cytomegalovirus (CMV) immediate early promoter
    814..847     +  LTR            5' LTR (truncated) (fragment): truncated 5' long terminal repeat (LTR) from HIV-1
    863..881     +  promoter       T7 promoter: promoter for bacteriophage T7 RNA polymerase
    923..2008    +  CDS            HLA-B: HLAB_HUMAN - Also known as HLAB. Experimental evidence at protein level: Swiss-Prot protein existence level 1. Allele B*67:01: Displays peptides sharing a common signature motif, namely a Pro residue at position 2 and Leu anchor residue at the C-terminus. From Homo sapiens (Human).
   2049..2273    +  polyA_signal   bGH poly(A) signal: bovine growth hormone polyadenylation signal
   2277..2298    +  promoter       SV40 promoter (fragment): SV40 enhancer and early promoter
   2319..2747    +  rep_origin     f1 ori (sequence partly withheld): f1 bacteriophage origin of replication; arrow indicates direction of (+) strand synthesis
   2761..3090    +  promoter       SV40 promoter: SV40 enhancer and early promoter
   3157..3948    +  CDS            neo: KKA2_KLEPN - Also known as kan, nptII. Experimental evidence at protein level: Swiss-Prot protein existence level 1. Resistance to kanamycin, neomycin, paromomycin, ribostamycin, butirosin and gentamicin B. From Klebsiella pneumoniae.
   3972..4130    +  CDS            ble (fragment): BLE_KLEPN - Experimental evidence at protein level: Swiss-Prot protein existence level 1. Binding protein with a strong affinity to the bleomycin family of antibiotics. Binds to CL990; an antimitotic-antibiotic compound. From Klebsiella pneumoniae.
   4125..4246    +  polyA_signal   SV40 poly(A) signal: SV40 polyadenylation signal
   4319..4335    -  protein_bind   lac operator: The lac repressor binds to the lac operator to inhibit transcription in E. coli. This inhibition can be relieved by adding lactose or isopropyl-β-D-thiogalactopyranoside (IPTG). lac repressor encoded by lacI
   4343..4373    -  promoter       lac promoter: promoter for the E. coli lac operon
   4388..4409    -  protein_bind   CAP binding site: CAP binding activates transcription in the presence of cAMP. E. coli catabolite activator protein
   4422..4514    -  CDS            lacI (fragment): lac repressor; lacI; The lac repressor binds to the lac operator to inhibit transcription in E. coli. This inhibition can be relieved by adding lactose or isopropyl-β-D-thiogalactopyranoside (IPTG).
   4697..5285    -  rep_origin     ori: high-copy-number ColE1/pMB1/pBR322/pUC origin of replication
   5456..6316    -  CDS            AmpR: β-lactamase; bla; confers resistance to ampicillin, carbenicillin, and related antibiotics
   6317..6421    -  promoter       AmpR promoter: bla
