[The description below was written by a language model from this plasmid's Addgene catalogue record and pLannotate feature annotations shown in this document.]
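Description:
B*08:01:01 is a mammalian expression plasmid built on the pcDNA-3 backbone that carries the coding sequence of the human HLA class I allele HLA-B*08:01:01, cloned by restriction enzyme between BamHI and EcoRI sites. The sequenced record is 6,452 nt. The HLA-B open reading frame (about 1.1 kb) sits downstream of the human cytomegalovirus immediate early enhancer and promoter, which drive strong constitutive transcription in mammalian cells, and is followed by the bovine growth hormone polyadenylation signal. A T7 promoter lies between the CMV promoter and the insert, a standard pcDNA feature that permits in vitro transcription or serves as a sequencing primer site. No epitope tag or reporter is annotated, so the heavy chain appears to be expressed in untagged form. The automated annotation matched the insert generically to the human HLA-B protein entry, and its mention of another allele comes from that database text rather than from the construct's identity.

For propagation in E. coli the plasmid has a high-copy ColE1/pUC-type origin and an AmpR (β-lactamase) cassette with its own promoter for ampicillin selection. An f1 origin is also present. A second mammalian cassette, consisting of the SV40 enhancer/early promoter, the neo (aminoglycoside phosphotransferase) gene and the SV40 poly(A) signal, allows selection of stably transfected cells with G418. Short hits such as the truncated HIV-1 LTR fragment, the ble fragment and the lac promoter/operator remnants are backbone residues with no evident functional role here.

The stated purpose is to overexpress a single HLA allele. The associated publication concerns large-scale HLA class I peptidome profiling for epitope prediction, which is consistent with using the plasmid to express a single defined allele in cells so that the peptides it presents can be characterised.
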