Addgene plasmid #203251: B*08:01:01
Purpose: Overexpress HLA allele
Depositing lab: Derin Keskin & Catherine Wu. Depositing organization: Dana-Farber Cancer Institute. Publication: A large peptidome dataset improves HLA class I epitope prediction across most of the human population. Sarkizova S, Klaeger S, Le PM, Li LW, Oliveira G, Keshishian H, Hartigan CR, Zhang W, Braun DA, Ligon KL, Bachireddy P, Zervantonakis IK, Rosenbluth JM, Ouspenskaia T, Law T, Justesen S, Stevens J, Lane WJ, Eisenhaure T, Lan Zhang G, Clauser KR, Hacohen N, Carr SA, Wu CJ, Keskin DB. Nat Biotechnol. 2020 Feb;38(2):199-209. doi: 10.1038/s41587-019-0322-9. Epub 2019 Dec 16. PubMed 31844290.
Backbone
  Vector backbone: pcDNA-3
  Vector type: Mammalian Expression
Growth in bacteria
  Bacterial resistance: Ampicillin, 100 μg/mL
  Growth temperature: 37°C
  Growth strain: NEB Stable
  Copy number: High Copy
Gene/Insert
  Gene/Insert name: B*08:01:01
  Species: H. sapiens (human)
  Entrez Gene: HLA-B (a.k.a. AS, B-4901, HLAB)
  Cloning method: Restriction Enzyme; 5′ cloning site BamHI (unknown if destroyed); 3′ cloning site EcoRI (unknown if destroyed)
  Sequencing primers: 5′ unknown
Terms and licenses: Academic/Nonprofit Terms; Industry Terms: Not Available to Industry
Depositor comments: Shortname from TIGL: K26
How to cite: B*08:01:01 was a gift from Derin Keskin & Catherine Wu (Addgene plasmid # 203251 ; http://n2t.net/addgene:203251 ; RRID:Addgene_203251)
